>Addgene plasmid #17829 | p70rg 5 | addgene partial sequence | sequence record 23751 | dsRed1_C_primer
ACNCGNGGACATCGAGCGCGCCGAGGGCCGCCACCACCTGTTCCTGTAGATCTCCTGATCCACCCGGACA
TGCCTAGCAAGATCACCTGATCCACCCGGACATGCCTAGCAAGATCTCCTGATCCACATAAGGCCGGACA
TCTGCATAGTCTGGGTGCACCGGGATCAGGTACACTTGCCGTGAATTTACAGTACTTACAAGTTTTGATC
GAGGGACAGTAGTCCTTATCCGCTCAAGATAGAGCGGATATTGGAGATCGGTACCGTATTTTGGATGATA
ACGAGGCGCAAAAAATGAGTAAAGGAGAAGAACTTTTCACTGGAGTTGTCCCAATTCTTGTTGAATTAGA
TGGTGATGTTAATGGGCACAAATTTTCTGTCAGTGGAGAGGGTGAAGGTGATGCAACATACGGAAAACTT
ACCCTTAAATTTATTTGCACTACTGGAAAACTACCTGTTCCATGGCCAACACTTGTCACTACTTTCTCTT
ATGGTGTTCAATGCTTTTCCCGTTATCCGGATCATATGAAACGGCATGACTTTTTCAAGAGTGCCATGCC
CGAAGGTTATGTACAGGAACGCACTATATCTTTCAAAGATGACGGGAACTACAAGACGCGTGCTGAAGTC
AAGTTTGAAGGTGATACCCTTGTTAATCGTATCGAGTTAAAAGGTATTGATTTAAAGAANNNGGGAAACA
TTCTCGGACACAAACTGTGAGTACAACTATAACTCACACAATGTATACATCACGGCAGACAACAAAGATG
GATCAAGCTACTTCAATTCNCCNACATNTGAGATGANCGTCACTAGCAGACATATCACAATC
