[The description below was written by a language model from this plasmid's Addgene catalogue record.]
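Description:
p70rg 5 is a bacterial expression and synthetic biology plasmid built on the pBAD24 backbone and propagated in E. coli under ampicillin selection; its copy number is listed as unknown. pBAD24 is a standard arabinose-inducible expression vector carrying the araBAD promoter and the AraC regulator. However, no feature table accompanies this entry, so the promoter, origin of replication and exact layout of the insert cannot be confirmed from the record itself.

The payload consists of two fluorescent reporter genes. One is RFPec, an E. coli codon-optimized red fluorescent protein derived from Discosoma sp. and also listed as DsRed-express. The other is GFPuv, a variant of the Aequorea victoria green fluorescent protein that came from a commercial source plasmid. The insert was assembled by restriction enzyme cloning. The "rg" in the name suggests a red-then-green gene order, but the record does not state this.

The associated publication concerns combinatorial engineering of intergenic regions in operons to tune the relative expression of multiple genes. This indicates that the two reporters serve as a dual-colour readout of that kind. When two fluorescent proteins are co-transcribed, the ratio of red to green signal shows how the sequence between the coding regions affects the relative output of each gene, for example through transcript processing, stability or translation initiation. The number in the name suggests that this plasmid is one member of a series of such variants. The record does not describe the intergenic sequence it carries or its expression characteristics.
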