Addgene plasmid #17829: p70rg 5
Depositing lab: Jay Keasling. Depositing organization: University of California, Berkeley. Publication: Combinatorial engineering of intergenic regions in operons tunes expression of multiple genes. Pfleger BF, Pitera DJ, Smolke CD, Keasling JD. Nat Biotechnol. 2006 Aug . 24(8):1027-32. 10.1038/nbt1226 PubMed 16845378.
Backbone
  Vector backbone: pBAD24
  Backbone manufacturer: Groningen Biotechnology Center
  Vector type: Bacterial Expression, Synthetic Biology
Growth in bacteria
  Bacterial resistance: Ampicillin, 100 μg/mL
  Growth temperature: 37°C
  Growth strain: DH10B
  Copy number: Unknown
Gene/Insert
  Gene/Insert name: E. coli optimized red flourescent protein (RFPec), GFPuv (alt name: DsRed-express)
  Species: Discosoma sp., A. victoria
  GenBank ID: AJ851288
  Cloning method: Restriction Enzyme
  Sequencing primers: 5′ n/a; 3′ n/a
Resource information
  A portion of this plasmid was derived from a plasmid made by: GFPuv -Clontech
Terms and licenses: Academic/Nonprofit Terms; Industry Terms: Not Available to Industry
How to cite: p70rg 5 was a gift from Jay Keasling (Addgene plasmid # 17829 ; http://n2t.net/addgene:17829 ; RRID:Addgene_17829)
